>Addgene plasmid #204491 | aCE120 | addgene full sequence | sequence record 409575 | Addgene NGS Result
GTTCGCAATTCAGGAAAGGGCCTCGTGATACGCCTATTTTTATAGGTTAATGTCATGATAATAATGGTTT
CTTAGACGTCAGGTGGCACTTTTCGGGGAAATGTGCTGGCCCGTGTCTCAAAATCTCTGATGTTACATTG
CACAAGATAAAAATATATCATCATGAACAATAAAACTGTCTGCTTACATAAACAGTAATACAAGGGGTGT
TATGAGCCATATTCAACGGGAAACGTCGAGGCCGCGATTAAATTCCAACATGGATGCTGATTTATATGGG
TATAAATGGGCTCGCGATAATGTCGGGCAATCAGGTGCGACAATCTATCGCTTGTATGGGAAGCCCGATG
CGCCAGAGTTGTTTCTGAAACATGGCAAAGGTAGCGTTGCCAATGATGTTACAGATGAGATGGTCAGACT
AAACTGGCTGACGGAATTTATGCCTCTTCCGACCATCAAGCATTTTATCCGTACTCCTGATGATGCATGG
TTACTCACCACTGCGATCCCCGGAAAAACAGCATTCCAGGTATTAGAAGAATATCCTGATTCAGGTGAAA
ATATTGTTGATGCGCTGGCAGTGTTCCTGCGCCGGTTGCATTCGATTCCTGTTTGTAATTGTCCTTTTAA
CAGCGATCGCGTATTTCGTCTCGCTCAGGCGCAATCACGAATGAATAACGGTTTGGTTGATGCGAGTGAT
TTTGATGACGAGCGTAATGGCTGGCCTGTTGAACAAGTCTGGAAAGAAATGCATAAACTTTTGCCATTCT
CACCGGATTCAGTCGTCACTCATGGTGATTTCTCACTTGATAACCTTATTTTTGACGAGGGGAAATTAAT
AGGTTGTATTGATGTTGGACGAGTCGGAATCGCAGACCGATACCAGGATCTTGCCATCCTATGGAACTGC
CTCGGTGAGTTTTCTCCTTCATTACAGAAACGGCTTTTTCAAAAATATGGTATTGATAATCCTGATATGA
ATAAATTGCAGTTTCATTTGATGCTCGATGAGTTTTTCTAATCAGAATTGGTTAATTGGTTGTAACACTG
GCAGAGCATTACGCTGACTTGACGGGACGGAAGATCCTTTTTGATAATCTCATGACCAAAATCCCTTAAC
GTGAGTTTTCGTTCCACTGAGCGTCAGACCCCGTAGAAAAGATCAAAGGATCTTCTTGAGATCCTTTTTT
TCTGCGCGTAATCTGCTGCTTGCAAACAAAAAAACCACCGCTACCAGCGGTGGTTTGTTTGCCGGATCAA
GAGCTACCAACTCTTTTTCCGAAGGTAACTGGCTTCAGCAGAGCGCAGATACCAAATACTGTTCTTCTAG
TGTAGCCGTAGTTAGGCCACCACTTCAAGAACTCTGTAGCACCGCCTACATACCTCGCTCTGCTAATCCT
GTTACCAGTGGCTGCTGCCAGTGGCGATAAGTCGTGTCTTACCGGGTTGGACTCAAGACGATAGTTACCG
GATAAGGCGCAGCGGTCGGGCTGAACGGGGGGTTCGTGCACACAGCCCAGCTTGGAGCGAACGACCTACA
CCGAACTGAGATACCTACAGCGTGAGCTATGAGAAAGCGCCACGCTTCCCGAAGGGAGAAAGGCGGACAG
GTATCCGGTAAGCGGCAGGGTCGGAACAGGAGAGCGCACGAGGGAGCTTCCAGGGGGAAACGCCTGGTAT
CTTTATAGTCCTGTCGGGTTTCGCCACCTCTGACTTGAGCGTCGATTTTTGTGATGCTCGTCAGGGGGGC
GGAGCCTATGGAAAAACGCCAGCAACGCGGCCTTTTTACGGTTCCTGGCCTTTTGCTGGCCTTTTGCTCA
CATGTTCTTTCCTGCGTTATCCCCTGATTCTGTGGCATGCGTATCGATGTCGACGTTAACGCTAGTGATA
TCAACTTTGTATAGAAAAGTTGGCTCCGAATTTCTCGAGGGCTTGTCGACGACGGCGGTCTCCGTCGTCA
GGATCATGAATTCGACCCAAGTTTGTACAAAAAAGCAGGCTGAACGGCCTGCCACCATGACCGAGTACAA
GCCCACGGTGCGCCTCGCCACCCGCGACGACGTCCCCCGGGCCGTACGCACCCTCGCCGCCGCGTTCGCC
GACTACCCCGCCACGCGCCACACCGTCGACCCGGACCGCCACATCGAGCGGGTCACCGAGCTGCAAGAAC
TCTTCCTCACGCGCGTCGGGCTCGACATCGGCAAGGTGTGGGTCGCGGACGACGGCGCCGCGGTGGCGGT
CTGGACCACGCCGGAGAGCGTCGAAGCGGGGGCGGTGTTCGCCGAGATCGGCCCGCGCATGGCCGAGTTG
AGCGGTTCCCGGCTGGCCGCGCAGCAACAGATGGAAGGCCTCCTGGCGCCGCACCGGCCCAAGGAGCCCG
CGTGGTTCCTGGCCACCGTCGGCGTCTCGCCCGACCACCAGGGCAAGGGTCTGGGCAGCGCCGTCGTGCT
CCCCGGAGTGGAGGCGGCCGAGCGCGCCGGGGTGCCCGCCTTCCTGGAGACCTCCGCGCCCCGCAACCTC
CCCTTCTACGAGCGGCTCGGCTTCACCGTCACCGCCGACGTCGAGGTGCCCGAAGGACCGCGCACCTGGT
GCATGACCCGCAAGCCCGGTGCCTGATACCCAGCTTTCTTGTACAAAGTGGTACGCGTGAATTCACTCCT
CAGGTGCAGGCTGCCTATCAGAAGGTGGTGGCTGGTGTGGCCAATGCCCTGGCTCACAAATACCACTGAG
ATCTTTTTCCCTCTGCCAAAAATTATGGGGACATCATGAAGCCCCTTGAGCATCTGACTTCTGGCTAATA
AAGGAAATTTATTTTCATTGCAATAGTGTGTTGGAATTTTTTGTGTCTCTCACTCGGAAGGACATATGGG
AGGGCAAATCATTTAAAACATCAGAATGAGTATTTGGTTTAGAGTTTGGCAACATATGCCCATATGCTGG
CTGCCATGAACAAAGGTTGGCTATAAAGAGGTCATCAGTATATGAAACAGCCCCCTGCTGTCCATTCCTT
ATTCCATAGAAAAGCCTTGACTTGAGGTTAGATTTTTTTTATATTTTGTTTTGTGTTATTTTTTTCTTTA
ACATCCCTAAAATTTTCCTTACATGTTTTACTAGCCAGATTTTTCCTCCTCTCCTGACTACTCCCAGTCA
TAGCTGTCCCTCTTCTCTTATGGAGATCCCTCGACGAGGAAGCAGAGCGTAAAACGACGGCCAGGCAGTA
CCGGAGTTCTGCAATTCATGTGATCTGCGCCTGGGAGCTCACGGGGACAGCCCCCCCCCAAAGCCCCCAG
GGATGTAATTACGTCCCTCCCCCGCTAGGGGGCAGCAGCGAGCCGCCCGGGGCTCCGCTCCGGTCCGGCG
CTCCCCCCGCATCCCCGAGCCGGCAGCGTGCGGGGACAGCCCGGGCACGGGGAAGGTGGCACGGGATCGC
TTTCCTCTGAACGCTTCTCGCTGCTCTTTGAGCCTGCAGACACCTGGGGGGATACGGGGAAAAAGCTAGG
CTGAAAGAGGATCTTAGAATGACACGCGCCTGGGAGCTCACGGGGACAGCCCCCCCCCAAAGCCCCCAGG
GATGTAATTACGTCCCTCCCCCGCTAGGGGGCAGCAGCGAGCCGCCCGGGGCTCCGCTCCGGTCCGGCGC
TCCCCCCGCATCCCCGAGCCGGCAGCGTGCGGGGACAGCCCGGGCACGGGGAAGGTGGCACGGGATCGCT
TTCCTCTGAACGCTTCTCGCTGCTCTTTGAGCCTGCAGACACCTGGGGGGATACGGGGAAAAAGCTGGAT
CATAACTCGACGTGCATACTTTAATTGGCTCCGGTGCCCGTCAGTGGGCAGAGCGCACATCGCCCACAGT
CCCCGAGAAGTTGTGGGGAGGGGTCGGCAATTGAACCGGTGCCTAGAGAAGGTGGCGCGGGGTAAACTGG
GAAAGTGATGTCGTGTACTGGCTCCGCCTTTTTCCCGAGGGTGGGGGAGAACCGTATATAAGTGCAGTAG
TCGCCGTGAACGTTCTTTTTCGCAACGGGTTTGCCGCCAGAACACAGGTAAGTGCCGTGTGTGGTTCCCG
CGGGCCTGGCCTCTTTACGGGTTATGGCCCTTGCGTGCCTTGAATTACTTCCACCTGGCTGCAGTACGTG
ATTCTTGATCCCGAGCTTCGGGTTGGAAGTGGGTGGGAGAGTTCGAGGCCTTGCGCTTAAGGAGCCCCTT
CGCCTCGTGCTTGAGTTGAGGCCTGGCCTGGGCGCTGGGGCCGCCGCGTGCGAATCTGGTGGCACCTTCG
CGCCTGTCTCGCTGCTTTCGATAAGTCTCTAGCCATTTAAAATTTTTGATGACCTGCTGCGACGCTTTTT
TTCTGGCAAGATAGTCTTGTAAATGCGGGCCAAGATCTGCACACTGGTATTTCGGTTTTTGGGGCCGCGG
GCGGCGACGGGGCCCGTGCGTCCCAGCGCACATGTTCGGCGAGGCGGGGCCTGCGAGCGCGGCCACCGAG
AATCGGACGGGGGTAGTCTCAAGCTGGCCGGCCTGCTCTGGTGCCTGGCCTCGCGCCGCCGTGTATCGCC
CCGCCCTGGGCGGCAAGGCTGGCCCGGTCGGCACCAGTTGCGTGAGCGGAAAGATGGCCGCTTCCCGGCC
CTGCTGCAGGGAGCTCAAAATGGAGGACGCGGCGCTCGGGAGAGCGGGCGGGTGAGTCACCCACACAAAG
GAAAAGGGCCTTTCCGTCCTCAGCCGTCGCTTCATGTGACTCCACGGAGTACCGGGCGCCGTCCAGGCAC
CTCGATTAGTTCTCGAGCTTTTGGAGTACGTCGTCTTTAGGTTGGGGGGAGGGGTTTTATGCGATGGAGT
TTCCCCACACTGAGTGGGTGGAGACTGAAGTTAGGCCAGCTTGGCACTTGATGTAATTCTCCTTGGAATT
TGCCCTTTTTGAGTTTGGATCTTGGTTCATTCTCAAGCCTCAGACAGTGGTTCAAAGTTTTTTTCTTCCA
TTTCAGGTGGATCCCAAGGGCAGATAGTTTTAAAGTTGGTTATTAGTTACTGTGATATTTATCACGGTAC
CCAATAACCAATGAAGGAGTAGTGCCCCAACTGGGGTAACCTTTGAGTTCTCTCAGTTGGGGGCGTAGGG
TCAGGTGCCACCATGGTGAGCAAGGGCGAGGAGCTGTTCACCGGGGTGGTGCCCATCCTGGTCGAGCTGG
ACGGCGACGTAAACGGCCACAAGTTCAGCGTGAGGGGCGAGGGCGAGGGCGATGCCACCAACGGCAAGCT
GACCCTGAAGTTCATCTGCACCACCGGCAAGCTGCCCGTGCCCTGGCCCACCCTCGTGACCACCCTGAGC
CACGGCGTGCAGTGCTTCGCCCGCTACCCCGACCACATGAAGCAGCACGACTTCTTCAAGTCCGCCATGC
CCGAAGGCTACGTCCAGGAGCGCACCATCTTCTTCAAGGACGACGGCACCTACAAGACCCGCGCCGAGGT
GAAGTTCGAGGGCGACACCCTAGTGAACCGCATCGAGCTGAAGGGCGTCGACTTCAAGGAGGACGGCAAC
ATCCTGGGGCACAAGCTGGAGTACAACTTCAACAGCCACAACATCTATATCATGGCCGTCAAGCAGAAGA
ACGGCATCAAGGTGAACTTCAAGATCCGCCACAACGTGGAGGACGGCAGCGTGCAGCTCGCCGACCACTA
CCAGCAGAACACCCCCATCGGCGACGGCCCCGTGCTGCTGCCCGACAGCCACTACCTGAGCACCCAGTCC
GTGCTGAGCAAAGACCCCAACGAGAAGCGCGATCACATGGTCCTGCTGGAGTTCCGCACCGCCGCCGGGA
TCACTCTCGGCATGGACGAGCTGTACAAGTGAGCTTCCACTGGATTGTACAATTACCAACTGATCTAGAA
CCGGTCATGGCCGCAATAAAATATCTTTATTTTCATTACATCTGTGTGTTGGTTTTTTGTGTGTTCGAAC
TAGATGCTGTCGACCGATGCGCTCGCGGAGTTCTGCAATTCATGTGATCTGCGCCTGGGAGCTCACGGGG
ACAGCCCCCCCCCAAAGCCCCCAGGGATGTAATTACGTCCCTCCCCCGCTAGGGGGCAGCAGCGAGCCGC
CCGGGGCTCCGCTCCGGTCCGGCGCTCCCCCCGCATCCCCGAGCCGGCAGCGTGCGGGGACAGCCCGGGC
ACGGGGAAGGTGGCACGGGATCGCTTTCCTCTGAACGCTTCTCGCTGCTCTTTGAGCCTGCAGACACCTG
GGGGGATACGGGGAAAAAGCTAGGCTGAAAGAGGATCTTAGAATGACACGCGCCTGGGAGCTCACGGGGA
CAGCCCCCCCCCAAAGCCCCCAGGGATGTAATTACGTCCCTCCCCCGCTAGGGGGCAGCAGCGAGCCGCC
CGGGGCTCCGCTCCGGTCCGGCGCTCCCCCCGCATCCCCGAGCCGGCAGCGTGCGGGGACAGCCCGGGCA
CGGGGAAGGTGGCACGGGATCGCTTTCCTCTGAACGCTTCTCGCTGCTCTTTGAGCCTGCAGACACCTGG
GGGGATACGGGGAAAAAGCTGGATCATAACTCGACGTGCATACTTAAGTTTGTACAAAAAAGAGCAGAAA
GGTAGCGTCAACGATAGGTGTAACTGTCGTGTTTGTAACGGTACTTCCAACAGCTGGCGAGGTGCCACCA
TGGTGAGCGAGCTGATTAAGGAGAACATGCACATGAAGCTGTACATGGAGGGCACCGTGAACAACCACCA
CTTCAAGTGCACATCCGAGGGCGAAGGCAAGCCCTACGAGGGCACCCAGACCATGAGAATCAAGGCGGTC
GAGGGCGGCCCTCTCCCCTTCGCCTTCGACATCCTGGCTACCAGCTTCATGTACGGCAGCAAAACCTTCA
TCAACCACACCCAGGGCATCCCCGACTTCTTTAAGCAGTCCTTCCCCGAGGGCTTCACATGGGAGAGAGT
CACCACATACGAAGATGGGGGCGTGCTGACCGCTACCCAGGACACCAGCCTCCAGGACGGCTGCCTCATC
TACAACGTCAAGATCAGAGGGGTGAACTTCCCATCCAACGGCCCTGTGATGCAGAAGAAAACACTCGGCT
GGGAGGCCTCCACCGAGACACTGTACCCCGCTGACGGCGGCCTGGAAGGCAGAGCCGACATGGCCCTGAA
GCTCGTGGGCGGGGGCCACCTGATCTGCAACCTTAAGACCACATACAGATCCAAGAAACCCGCTAAGAAC
CTCAAGATGCCCGGCGTCTACTATGTGGACAGGAGACTGGAAAGAATCAAGGAGGCCGACAAAGAGACAT
ACGTCGAGCAGCACGAGGTGGCTGTGGCCAGATACTGCGACCTCCCTAGCAAACTGGGGCACAAACTTAA
TTGAGCTTCCACTGGATTGTACAATTACCAACTGATCTAGAACCGGTCATGGCCGCAATAAAATATCTTT
ATTTTCATTACATCTGTGTGTTGGTTTTTTGTGTGTTCGAACTAGATGCTGTCGACCGATGCGCTTACGG
AGTTCTGCAATTCATGTGATCTGCGCCTGGGAGCTCACGGGGACAGCCCCCCCCCAAAGCCCCCAGGGAT
GTAATTACGTCCCTCCCCCGCTAGGGGGCAGCAGCGAGCCGCCCGGGGCTCCGCTCCGGTCCGGCGCTCC
CCCCGCATCCCCGAGCCGGCAGCGTGCGGGGACAGCCCGGGCACGGGGAAGGTGGCACGGGATCGCTTTC
CTCTGAACGCTTCTCGCTGCTCTTTGAGCCTGCAGACACCTGGGGGGATACGGGGAAAAAGCTAGGCTGA
AAGAGGATCTTAGAATGACACGCGCCTGGGAGCTCACGGGGACAGCCCCCCCCCAAAGCCCCCAGGGATG
TAATTACGTCCCTCCCCCGCTAGGGGGCAGCAGCGAGCCGCCCGGGGCTCCGCTCCGGTCCGGCGCTCCC
CCCGCATCCCCGAGCCGGCAGCGTGCGGGGACAGCCCGGGCACGGGGAAGGTGGCACGGGATCGCTTTCC
TCTGAACGCTTCTCGCTGCTCTTTGAGCCTGCAGACACCTGGGGGGATACGGGGAAAAAGCTGGATCATA
ACTCGACGTGCATACTTAAGTTTGTACAAAAAAGAGCAGATGCGGGTGCCAGGGCGTGCCCTTGGGCTCC
CCGGGCGCGTACTCCAGGTGCCACCATGGTGAGCAAGGGCGAGGAGCTGTTCACCGGGGTGGTGCCCATC
CTGGTCGAGCTGGACGGCGACGTAAACGGCCACAAGTTCAGCGTGTCCGGCGAGGGCGAGGGCGATGCCA
CCTACGGCAAGCTGACCCTGAAGTTCATCTGCACCACCGGCAAGCTGCCCGTGCCCTGGCCCACCCTCGT
GACCACCTTCGGCTACGGCCTGCAGTGCTTCGCCCGCTACCCCGACCACATGAAGCAGCACGACTTCTTC
AAGTCCGCCATGCCCGAAGGCTACGTCCAGGAGCGCACCATCTTCTTCAAGGACGACGGCAACTACAAGA
CCCGCGCCGAGGTGAAGTTCGAGGGCGACACCCTGGTGAACCGCATCGAGCTGAAGGGCATCGACTTCAA
GGAGGACGGCAACATCCTGGGGCACAAGCTGGAGTACAACTACAACAGCCACAACGTCTATATCATGGCC
GACAAGCAGAAGAACGGCATCAAGGTGAACTTCAAGATCCGCCACAACATCGAGGACGGCAGCGTGCAGC
TCGCCGACCACTACCAGCAGAACACCCCCATCGGCGACGGCCCCGTGCTGCTGCCCGACAACCACTACCT
GAGCTACCAGTCCAAGCTGAGCAAAGACCCCAACGAGAAGCGCGATCACATGGTCCTGCTGGAGTTCGTG
ACCGCCGCCGGGATCACTCTCGGCATGGACGAGCTGTACAAGTGAGCTTCCACTGGATTGTACAATTACC
AACTGATCTAGAACCGGTCATGGCCGCAATAAAATATCTTTATTTTCATTACATCTGTGTGTTGGTTTTT
TGTGTGTTCGAACTAGATGCTGTCGACCGATGCGCTAGA
Features (pLannotate 1.2.2; 20 found; start..end, strand, type, name):
    212..1021    +  CDS            KanR: aminoglycoside phosphotransferase; aph(3')-Ia; confers resistance to kanamycin in bacteria or G418 (Geneticin®) in eukaryotes
   1176..1764    +  rep_origin     ori: high-copy-number ColE1/pMB1/pBR322/pUC origin of replication
   1892..1912    +  protein_bind   attB4: mutant version of attB; core recombination site for the Gateway® BP reaction BP Clonase™
   1978..1998    +  protein_bind   attB1: mutant version of attB; core recombination site for the Gateway® BP reaction BP Clonase™
   2017..2616    +  CDS            PuroR: puromycin N-acetyltransferase; pac from Streptomyces alboniger; confers resistance to puromycin
   2618..2642    -  protein_bind   attB2: mutant version of attB; recombination site for the Gateway® BP reaction BP Clonase™
   2646..2726    +  CDS            HBB (fragment): HBB_PONPY - Experimental evidence at transcript level: Swiss-Prot protein existence level 2. Involved in oxygen transport from the lung to the various peripheral tissues. From Pongo pygmaeus (Bornean orangutan).
   2797..2852    +  polyA_signal   β-globin poly(A) signal: rabbit β-globin polyadenylation signal (Gil and Proudfoot, 1987)
   3826..4037    +  promoter       EF-1α core promoter: core promoter for human elongation factor EF-1α
   4038..4976    +  intron         EF-1α intron A: intron upstream of the start codon of human EF-1α
   5056..5112    +  protein_bind   phage φC31 attP (fragment): attachment site of phage φC31 phage φC31 integrase
   5123..5839    +  CDS            EBFP2: EBFP2 is a basic (constitutively fluorescent) blue fluorescent protein published in 2007, derived from Aequorea victoria. It is reported to be a rapidly-maturing monomer with moderate acid sensitivity.
   5895..5943    +  polyA_signal   poly(A) signal: synthetic polyadenylation signal
   6556..6572    +  protein_bind   attB1 (fragment): mutant version of attB; core recombination site for the Gateway® BP reaction BP Clonase™
   6650..7345    +  CDS            mKate2: mKate2 is a basic (constitutively fluorescent) red fluorescent protein published in 2009, derived from Entacmaea quadricolor. It is reported to be a rapidly-maturing monomer with moderate acid sensitivity.
   7407..7455    +  polyA_signal   poly(A) signal: synthetic polyadenylation signal
   8068..8084    +  protein_bind   attB1 (fragment): mutant version of attB; core recombination site for the Gateway® BP reaction BP Clonase™
   8096..8129    +  protein_bind   attB: minimal attB site for the φC31 integrase (Groth et al., 2000) phage φC31 integrase
   8146..8862    +  CDS            mEYFP: mEYFP is a basic (constitutively fluorescent) yellow fluorescent protein published in 2002, derived from Aequorea victoria. It is reported to be a very rapidly-maturing monomer.
   8918..8966    +  polyA_signal   poly(A) signal: synthetic polyadenylation signal
