[The description below was written by a language model from this plasmid's Addgene catalogue record and pLannotate feature annotations shown in this document.]
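Description:
aCE120 is a roughly 9 kb mammalian expression and synthetic-biology plasmid described in its record only as the "reporter circuit" for Figure 1 of a study on synthetic symmetry breaking and programmable multicellular structure formation. It is maintained in E. coli through a high-copy ColE1/pUC-type origin and a kanamycin resistance gene (aph(3')-Ia). For mammalian cells it carries a puromycin N-acetyltransferase cassette flanked by Gateway attB4/attB1 and attB2 scars and followed by a rabbit β-globin polyadenylation signal. No promoter is annotated directly upstream of PuroR, so the record does not show how this marker is driven. The backbone is listed simply as plasmid DNA, and the cloning method is not stated, although the attB remnants suggest Gateway-style assembly.

The payload consists of three fluorescent protein coding sequences arranged in tandem on the same strand: EBFP2 (blue), mKate2 (red) and EYFP (annotated as mEYFP, yellow), each followed by its own synthetic poly(A) signal. The catalogue lists hEF1a as the promoter for all three, but the feature table shows only one EF-1α core promoter with intron A, located upstream of EBFP2. A φC31 attP fragment lies between that promoter and EBFP2, and a minimal φC31 attB site sits immediately before EYFP, both annotated on the same strand. This layout is consistent with a recombinase-responsive colour switch, in which φC31 integrase would join the two sites, remove the intervening EBFP2 and mKate2 cassettes, and place EYFP under the EF-1α promoter. However, the record does not describe this logic explicitly, and it does not explain how mKate2 is expressed. Several unannotated stretches of sequence may contain further regulatory or recombinase elements.
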