Addgene plasmid #204491: aCE120
Purpose: Figure 1. reporter circuit
Depositing lab: Ron Weiss. Publication: Synthetic symmetry breaking and programmable multicellular structure formation. Wauford N, Patel A, Tordoff J, Enghuus C, Jin A, Toppen J, Kemp ML, Weiss R. Cell Syst. 2023 Sep 20;14(9):806-818.e5. doi: 10.1016/j.cels.2023.08.001. Epub 2023 Sep 8. PubMed 37689062.
Backbone
  Vector backbone: plasmid DNA
  Vector type: Mammalian Expression, Bacterial Expression, Synthetic Biology
  Selectable markers: Puromycin
Growth in bacteria
  Bacterial resistance: Kanamycin, 50 μg/mL
  Growth temperature: 37°C
  Growth strain: DH5alpha
  Copy number: Unknown
Gene/Insert 1
  Gene/Insert name: EBFP2
  Promoter: hEF1a
  Cloning method: Unknown
  Sequencing primers: 5′ unknown
Gene/Insert 2
  Gene/Insert name: mKate2
  Promoter: hEF1a
  Tag / fusion protein: none
  Cloning method: Unknown
  Sequencing primers: 5′ unknown
Gene/Insert 3
  Gene/Insert name: EYFP
  Promoter: hEF1a
  Tag / fusion protein: none
  Cloning method: Unknown
  Sequencing primers: 5′ unknown
Terms and licenses: Academic/Nonprofit Terms; Industry Terms: Not Available to Industry
How to cite: aCE120 was a gift from Ron Weiss (Addgene plasmid # 204491 ; http://n2t.net/addgene:204491 ; RRID:Addgene_204491)
